>Addgene plasmid #213134 | pAurora2 | addgene full sequence | sequence record 422217 | Addgene NGS Result
ATTGTCCATATTGCATCAGACATTGCCGTCACTGCGTCTTTTACTGGCTCTTCTCGCTAACCAAACCGGT
AACCCCGCTTATTAAAAGCATTCTGTAACAAAGCGGGACCAAAGCCATGACAAAAACGCGTAACAAAAGT
GTCTATAATCACGGCAGAAAAGTCCACATTGATTATTTGCACGGCGTCACACTTTGCTATGCCATAGCAT
TTTTATCCATAAGATTAGCGGATCCTACCTTTTTAAAAAATTCATTTGCTAAACGCTTCAAATTCTCGTA
TAATTACTTTTCTCCATACCCGTTTTTTGGGCTAACCCGCCGAAACCTAAGGAAATACATAGTATGAAAG
TTAATCGTCCGGCAGAACGTGCCAGCTTTGGTAGCTTTGTTCTGGATGCAGGTAGCGCACGTTTTGTTGG
TAGTGATGAACTGGCACTGGTTCTGGGTTTTGCACCGGGTGATGTTGTTCTGACACCGGCAGTTGTTCTG
GCACATCTGCATCCTGATGATCGTCTGGAATGGCAGGCAGGTCTGCAGCGTTGTCTGGCAACCGGTCGTC
CGGTGGTTGTTAATCATCTGCTGCTGACCGCAGAAGCAGAACCGCGTCCGGCAATGACAACCCTGACCGC
ACTGACCGAACAGGATCGTGTGCGTGCAGTTACCGGTGTTATTACCGATCTGAGCGATCGTGTTCGTCGT
GCAACCGAAGCAGAAATTCGTCAGGCAGTTCGTGCAGCAGCAGCAACCCGTAGCGAAATTGATCAGGCAA
AAGGTATTGTTATGGCAGCCTTTGATGTTGATGCAGATCAGGCATTTGCACTGCTGAAATGGCATAGCAG
CCAGAGCAATCGTAAACTGCGTGATCTGGCCACCGGTATGATTGAAGGTCTGGCAGCAGCCAATAGCGCA
CTGCCGCTGCGTCGTCGTCTGAGCACCGTTTTTACCGATATGGGTTGTCCGGCACCGAGCACCAAAGGTT
GGACCGTTCCGGTGACCGATATTGGTCTGCCTCCGACCAGCGGTCTGATTCCGACAGCACTGCTGCCTGG
TATTCTGACCCGTGCAGCACATGATGCAAGCGTTGCAATTACCGTTGCAGATGTTACCGCACCGGATCAG
CCTCTGGTTTATGCAAATCCTGCATTTGAACGTCTGACCGGTTATGCAGCAGCCGAAGTTCTGGGTCGTA
ATTGTCGTTTTCTGCAGGCAGAAAGCGGTGATCCGCATGAACGTAGCGCAATTCGTAGCGCCATTGCAAA
TGGTGATGCAGTGACCACACTGATTCGTAATTTTCGTCAGGATGGTCATGCCTTTTGGAACGAATTTCAT
CTGAGTCCGGTTCGTAATGGTGCAGGTCGTGTTACCCATTACATTGGTTATCAGCTGGATGTGACCGAAC
GTGTTGAACGTGATCAGCAGCTGGAACAGCTGGCAAGCGAACAGAAACTGATTTCTGAAGAAGATCTGTA
AGATCCGGCTGCTAACAAAGCCCGAAAGGAAGCTGAGTTGGCTGCTGCCACCGCTGAGCAATAACTAGCA
TAACCCCTTGGGGCCTCTAAACGGGTCTTGAGGGGTTTTTTGCTCGGCCGCACTCGAGAGCTTGGCTGTT
TTGGCGGATGAGAGAAGATTTTCAGCCTGATACAGATTAAATCAGAACGCAGAAGCGGTCTGATAAAACA
GAATTTGCCGGTGTTGACATAAATACCACTGGCGGTGATACTGAGCACATCAGCAGGCCCCTCTAGAAAT
AATTTTGTTTAACTTTAAATCTTCAGCAGCGAGGAGGAGATATACCATGAGCACAAAAAAGAAA
[261 nt withheld, positions 1815-2075]
ATGCAGCCGTCACTTAGAAGTGAGTATGAGTACCCTGTTTTTTCTCATGTTCAGGCAGGGATGTTCTCAC
CTGAGCTTAGAACCTTTACCAAAGGTGATGCGGAGAGATGGGTAAGCACAACCAAAAAAGCCAGTGATTC
TGCATTCTGGCTTGAGGTTGAAGGTAATTCCATGACCGCACCAACAGGCTCCAAGCCAAGCTTTCCTGAC
GGAATGTTAATTCTCGTTGACCCTGAGCAGGCTGTTGAGCCAGGTGATTTCTGCATAGCCAGACTTGGGG
GTGATGAGTTTACCTTCAAGAAACTGATCAGGGATAGCGGTCAGGTGTTTTTACAACCACTAAACCCACA
GTACCCAATGATCCCATGCAATGAGAGTTGTTCCGTTGTGGGGAAAGTTATCGCTAGTCAGTGGCCTGAA
GAGACGTTTGGCGCTGCAAACGACGAAAACTACGCTTTAGTAGCTTAATAACGCTGATAGTGCTAGTGTA
GATCGCTACTAGAGCCAGGCATCAAATAAAACGAAAGGCTCAGTCGAAAGACTGGGCCTTTCGTTTTATC
TGTTGTTTGTCGGTGAACGCTCTCTACTAGAGTCACACTGGCTCACCTTCGGGTGGGCCTTTCTGCGTTT
ATATACTAGAGTAACACCGTGCGTGTTGACTATTTTACCTCTGGCGGTGATAATGGTTGCTCTAGAAATA
ATTTTGTTTAACTTTAAATAGATCACCTGCTAGCCGGTTCAGCAGCGAGCCGTAAGCCTCACTGCCGGAA
CTGATAGGAGGAGATATACCATGGGCAGCAGCCATCATCATCATCATCACAGCAGCGGCCTGGTGCCGCG
CGGCAGCCATATGGGATCCGAATTCGAGCTCCGTCGACAAGCTTGCGGCCGCACTCGAGCATGAGATCCC
TGGCGGCAGTAGCGCGGTGGTCCCACCTGACCCCATGCCGAACTCAGAAGTGAAACGCCGTAGCGCCGAT
GGTAGTGTGGGGTCTCCCCATGCGAGAGTAGGGAACTGCCAGGCATCAAATAAAACGAAAGGCTCAGTCG
AAAGACTGGGCCTTTCGTTTTATCTGTTGTTTGTCGGTGAACGCTCTCCTGAGTAGGACAAATCCGCCGG
GAGCGGATTTGAACGTTGCGAAGCAACGGCCCGGAGGGTGGCGGGCAGGACGCCCGCCATAAACTGCCAG
GCATCAAATTAAGCAGAAGGCCATCCTGACGGATGGCCTTTTTGCGTTTCTACAAACTCTTTTGTTTATT
TTTCTAAATACATTCAAATATGTATCCGCTCATGGACACTGCTTCCGGTAGTCAATAAACCGGTAAACCA
GCAATAGACATAAGCGGCTATTTAACGACCCTGCCCTGAACCGACGACCGGGTCATCGTGGCCGGATCTT
GCGGCCCCTCGGCTTGAACGAATTGTTAGACATTATTTGCCGACTACCTTGGTGATCTCGCCTTTCACGT
AGTGGACAAATTCTTCCAACTGATCTGCGCGCGAGGCCAAGCGATCTTCTTCTTGTCCAAGATAAGCCTG
TCTAGCTTCAAGTATGACGGGCTGATACTGGGCCGGCAGGCGCTCCATTGCCCAGTCGGCAGCGACATCC
TTCGGCGCGATTTTGCCGGTTACTGCGCTGTACCAAATGCGGGACAACGTAAGCACTACATTTCGCTCAT
CGCCAGCCCAGTCGGGCGGCGAGTTCCATAGCGTTAAGGTTTCATTTAGCGCCTCAAATAGATCCTGTTC
AGGAACCGGATCAAAGAGTTCCTCCGCCGCTGGACCTACCAAGGCAACGCTATGTTCTCTTGCTTTTGTC
AGCAAGATAGCCAGATCAATGTCGATCGTGGCTGGCTCGAAGATACCTGCAAGAATGTCATTGCGCTGCC
ATTCTCCAAATTGCAGTTCGCGCTTAGCTGGATAACGCCACGGAATGATGTCGTCGTGCACAACAATGGT
GACTTCTACAGCGCGGAGAATCTCGCTCTCTCCAGGGGAAGCCGAAGTTTCCAAAAGGTCGTTGATCAAA
GCTCGCCGCGTTGTTTCATCAAGCCTTACGGTCACCGTAACCAGCAAATCAATATCACTGTGTGGCTTCA
GGCCGCCATCCACTGCGGAGCCGTACAAATGTACGGCCAGCAACGTCGGTTCGAGATGGCGCTCGATGAC
GCCAACTACCTCTGATAGTTGAGTCGATACTTCGGCGATCACCGCTTCCCTCATACTCTTCCTTTTTCAA
TATTATTGAAGCATTTATCAGGGTTATTGTCTCATGAGCGGATACATATTTGAATGTATTTAGAAAAATA
AACAAATAGCTAGCTCACTCGGTCGCTACGCTCCGGGCGTGAGACTGCGGCGGGCGCTGCGGACACATAC
AAAGTTACCCACAGATTCCGTGGATAAGCAGGGGACTAACATGTGAGGCAAAACAGCAGGGCCGCGCCGG
TGGCGTTTTTCCATAGGCTCCGCCCTCCTGCCAGAGTTCACATAAACAGACGCTTTTCCGGTGCATCTGT
GGGAGCCGTGAGGCTCAACCATGAATCTGACAGTACGGGCGAAACCCGACAGGACTTAAAGATCCCCACC
GTTTCCGGCGGGTCGCTCCCTCTTGCGCTCTCCTGTTCCGACCCTGCCGTTTACCGGATACCTGTTCCGC
CTTTCTCCCTTACGGGAAGTGTGGCGCTTTCTCATAGCTCACACACTGGTATCTCGGCTCGGTGTAGGTC
GTTCGCTCCAAGCTGGGCTGTAAGCAAGAACTCCCCGTTCAGCCCGACTGCTGCGCCTTATCCGGTAACT
GTTCACTTGAGTCCAACCCGGAAAAGCACGGTAAAACGCCACTGGCAGCAGCCATTGGTAACTGGGAGTT
CGCAGAGGATTTGTTTAGCTAAACACGCGGTTGCTCTTGAAGTGTGCGCCAAAGTCCGGCTACACTGGAA
GGACAGATTTGGTTGCTGTGCTCTGCGAAAGCCAGTTACCACGGTTAAGCAGTTCCCCAACTGACTTAAC
CTTCGATCAAACCACCTCCCCAGGTGGTTTTTTCGTTTACAGGGCAAAAGATTACGCGCAGAAAAAAAGG
ATCTCAAGAAGATCCTTTGATCTTTTCTACTGAACCGCTCTAGATTTCAGTGCAATTTATCTCTTCAAAT
GTAGCACCTGAAGTCAGCCCCATACGATATAAGTTGTAATTCTCATGTTAGTCAGCCCCGCATGCATAAT
GTGCCTGTCAAATGGACGAAGCAGGGATTCTGCAAACCCTATGCTACTCCGTCAAGCCGTCAATTGTCTG
ATTCGTTACCAATTATGACAACTTGACGGCTACATCATTCACTTTTTCTTCACAACCGGCACGGAACTCG
CTCGGGCTGGCCCCGGTGCATTTTTTAAATACCCGCGAGAAATAGAGTTGATCGTCAAAACCAACATTGC
GACCGACGGTGGCGATAGGCATCCGGGTGGTGCTCAAAAGCAGCTTCGCCTGGCTGATACGTTGGTCCTC
GCGCCAGCTTAAGACGCTAATCCCTAACTGCTGGCGGAAAAGATGTGACAGACGCGACGGCGACAAGCAA
ACATGCTGTGCGACGCTGGCGATATCAAAATTGCTGTCTGCCAGGTGATCGCTGATGTACTGACAAGCCT
CGCGTACCCGATTATCCATCGGTGGATGGAGCGACTCGTTAATCGCTTCCATGCGCCGCAGTAACAATTG
CTCAAGCAGATTTATCGCCAGCAGCTCCGAATAGCGCCCTTCCCCTTGCCCGGCGTTAATGATTTGCCCA
AACAGGTCGCTGAAATGCGGCTGGTGCGCTTCATCCGGGCGAAAGAACCCCGTATTGGCAAATATTGACG
GCCAGTTAAGCCATTCATGCCAGTAGGCGCGCGGACGAAAGTAAACCCACTGGTGATACCATTCGCGAGC
CTCCGGATGACGACCGTAGTGATGAATCTCTCCTGGCGGGAACAGCAAAATATCACCCGGTCGGCAAACA
AATTCTCGTCCCTGATTTTTCACCACCCCCTGACCGCGAATGGTGAGATTGAGAATATAACCTTTCATTC
CCAGCGGTCGGTCGATAAAAAAATCGAGATAACCGTTGGCCTCAATCGGCGTTAAACCCGCCACCAGATG
GGCATTAAACGAGTATCCCGGCAGCAGGGGATCATTTTGCGCTTCAGCCATACTTTTCATACTCCCGCCA
TTCAGAGAAGAAACCA
Features (pLannotate 1.2.2; 19 found; start..end, strand, type, name):
   1112..1462    +  CDS            LOVHK_BRUA2 (fragment): Experimental evidence at protein level: Swiss-Prot protein existence level 1. Photosensitive kinase that is involved in increased bacterial virulence upon exposure to light. Once ejected from an infected animal host, sunlight acts as an environmental signal that increases the virulence of the bacterium, preparing it for infection of the next host (By similarity). This photoreceptor protein is directly related to the bacterium's survival and replication within host macrophages, as it is required for optimal replication of bacteria inside macrophages. From Brucella abortus (strain 2308).
   1478..1527    +  CDS            SET1 (fragment): solubility-enhancement tag derived from T7 phage gene 10B
   1535..1582    +  terminator     T7 terminator: transcription terminator for bacteriophage T7 RNA polymerase
   1717..1737    +  promoter       PLtetO-1 promoter (fragment): modified phage lambda PL promoter with tet operator sites (Lutz and Bujard, 1997)
   1797..2507    +  CDS            cI (sequence partly withheld): RPC1_LAMBD - Experimental evidence at protein level: Swiss-Prot protein existence level 1. Acts as a transcriptional repressor that allows virus to establish and maintain latency. Prevents both the viral DNA replication and the exit programs. Clamps the two operator OL (operator left made of OL1, OL2 and OL3 sites) and OR (operator right made of OR1, OR2 and OR3 sites) together by binding to them and arranging the intervening DNA in a loop. This step allows repression of lytic pR and pL promoters by binding to OL1, OL2, OR1 and OR2 simultaneously. The binding of cI on OR2 additionally activate
   2508..2540    +  CDS            ssrA tag (LVA): C-terminal peptide that mediates degradation in bacteria through the ClpXP and ClpAP proteases (McGinness et al., 2006) mutant LVA variant that confers accelerated degradation under some conditions (Andersen et al., 1998)
   2588..2659    +  terminator     rrnB T1 terminator: transcription terminator T1 from the E. coli rrnB gene
   2675..2702    +  terminator     T7Te terminator: phage T7 early transcription terminator
   2878..2894    +  CDS            capTEV™ (fragment): composite tag for in vivo biotinylation, TEV protease cleavage, and 6xHis tagging
   2905..2922    +  CDS            thrombin site: thrombin recognition and cleavage site
   2983..3098    +  ncRNA          5S rRNA: Accession: RF00001 - 5S ribosomal RNA
   3102..3188    +  terminator     rrnB T1 terminator: Escherichia coli rrnB; transcription terminator T1 from the E. coli rrnB gene
   3280..3307    +  terminator     rrnB T2 terminator: transcription terminator T2 from the E. coli rrnB gene
   3326..3369    +  promoter       AmpR promoter (fragment): bla
   3508..4299    -  CDS            SmR: aminoglycoside adenylyltransferase (Murphy, 1985); aadA; confers resistance to spectinomycin and streptomycin
   4300..4391    -  promoter       AmpR promoter: bla
   4439..5177    -  rep_origin     CloDF13 ori: Plasmids containing the CloDF13 (CDF) origin of replication can be propagated in E. coli cells that contain additional plasmids with compatible origins.
   5378..6256    -  CDS            araC: L-arabinose regulatory protein; araC
   6283..240     +  promoter       araBAD promoter (fragment) (across the origin): araBAD; promoter of the L-arabinose operon of E. coli; the araC regulatory gene is transcribed in the opposite direction (Guzman et al., 1995)
