[The description below was written by a language model from this plasmid's Addgene catalogue record and pLannotate feature annotations shown in this document.]
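Description:
pAurora2 is an empty bacterial expression backbone of about 6.3 kb, designed for synthetic-biology applications in which a gene of interest is to be switched on stringently by blue light through combined transcriptional and translational control. It replicates from the CloDF13 (CDF) origin, which is compatible with other common plasmid origins and so allows co-maintenance with additional plasmids in E. coli. Selection relies on the aadA aminoglycoside adenylyltransferase gene (SmR), driven by a bla-type promoter, which confers streptomycin and spectinomycin resistance.

The annotated features point to a layered regulatory circuit. An araC gene and a divergent araBAD promoter fragment sit upstream of a coding region that includes a segment with homology to a LOV (light-oxygen-voltage) photoreceptor domain, consistent with a blue-light sensor. This region ends at a T7 terminator, and the short "SET1" match just before it is probably an annotation artefact. Downstream, a fragment resembling a lambda PL-derived promoter precedes the phage lambda cI repressor fused to an LVA-variant ssrA degradation tag. That tag shortens the repressor's lifetime so that changes in its synthesis quickly alter its level, and the unit is closed by the rrnB T1 and T7Te terminators. After this comes what appears to be the target expression site, marked by a His-tag-like fragment and a thrombin cleavage site and followed by the rrnB T1/T2 terminator region.

The table does not annotate the complete photoreceptor, the promoter driving the target site or any mRNA-level control element, so the exact wiring of the light response cannot be taken from this record alone. The plasmid is intended as a recipient vector into which users clone a gene for tightly light-gated, low-leakage expression in bacteria.
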