Addgene plasmid #213134: pAurora2
Purpose: (Empty Backbone) Integrated transcriptional and translational control for stringently blue-light-activated gene expression
Depositing lab: Andreas Moeglich. Depositing organization: Universitaet Bayreuth. Publication: Induction of bacterial expression at the mRNA level by light. Ranzani AT, Buchholz K, Blackholm M, Kopkin H, Moglich A. Nucleic Acids Res. 2024 Aug 10:gkae678. doi: 10.1093/nar/gkae678. PubMed 39126322.
Backbone
  Vector backbone: CloDF13
  Backbone size (bp): 6291
  Vector type: Bacterial Expression, Synthetic Biology
Growth in bacteria
  Bacterial resistance: Streptomycin, 50 μg/mL
  Growth temperature: 37°C
  Growth strain: DH5alpha
  Copy number: Unknown
Terms and licenses: Academic/Nonprofit Terms; Industry Terms: Not Available to Industry
How to cite: pAurora2 was a gift from Andreas Moeglich (Addgene plasmid # 213134 ; http://n2t.net/addgene:213134 ; RRID:Addgene_213134)
